>Addgene plasmid #39856 | pcDNA3-myc-ΔD-box-CycA-GFP (525) | addgene full sequence | sequence record 163995 | Addgene assembled sequence
GACGGATCGGGAGATCTCCCGATCCCCTATGGTCGACTCTCAGTACAATCTGCTCTGATGCCGCATAGTT
AAGCCAGTATCTGCTCCCTGCTTGTGTGTTGGAGGTCGCTGAGTAGTGCGCGAGCAAAATTTAAGCTACA
ACAAGGCAAGGCTTGACCGACAATTGCATGAAGAATCTGCTTAGGGTTAGGCGTTTTGCGCTGCTTCGCG
ATGTACGGGCCAGATATACGCGTTGACATTGATTATTGACTAGTTATTAATAGTAATCAATTACGGGGTC
ATTAGTTCATAGCCCATATATGGAGTTCCGCGTTACATAACTTACGGTAAATGGCCCGCCTGGCTGACCG
CCCAACGACCCCCGCCCATTGACGTCAATAATGACGTATGTTCCCATAGTAACGCCAATAGGGACTTTCC
ATTGACGTCAATGGGTGGACTATTTACGGTAAACTGCCCACTTGGCAGTACATCAAGTGTATCATATGCC
AAGTACGCCCCCTATTGACGTCAATGACGGTAAATGGCCCGCCTGGCATTATGCCCAGTACATGACCTTA
TGGGACTTTCCTACTTGGCAGTACATCTACGTATTAGTCATCGCTATTACCATGGTGATGCGGTTTTGGC
AGTACATCAATGGGCGTGGATAGCGGTTTGACTCACGGGGATTTCCAAGTCTCCACCCCATTGACGTCAA
TGGGAGTTTGTTTTGGCACCAAAATCAACGGGACTTTCCAAAATGTCGTAACAACTCCGCCCCATTGACG
CAAATGGGCGGTAGGCGTGTACGGTGGGAGGTCTATATAAGCAGAGCTCTCTGGCTAACTAGAGAACCCA
CTGCTTACTGGCTTATCGAAATTAATACGACTCACTATAGGGAGACCCAAGCTTATCATGGAGCAAAAAC
TTATATCTGAGGAGGACCTTTCCATGGTGGGCAACTCTGCGCCGGGGCCTGCGACCCGCGAGGCGGGCTC
GGCGCTGCTAGCATTGCAGCAGACGGCGCTCCAAGAGGACCAGGAGAATATCAACCCGGAAAAGGCAGCG
CCCGTCCAACAACCACGGACCGGGAACCCGCGGGGTCTAGCGCAGCAGCAGAGGCCGAAGACGAGACGGG
TTGCACCCCTTAAGGATCTTCCTGTAAATGATGAGCATGTCACCGTTCCTCCTTGGAAAGCAAACAGTAA
ACAGCCTGCGTTCACCATTCATGTGGATGAAGCAGAAAAAGAAGCTCAGAAGAAGCCAGCTGAATCTCAA
AAAATAGAGCGTGAAGATGCCCTGGCTTTTAATTCAGCCATTAGTTTACCTGGACCCAGAAAACCATTGG
TCCCTCTTGATTATCCAATGGATGGTAGTTTTGAGTCACCACATACTATGGACATGTCAATTGTATTAGA
AGATGAAAAGCCAGTGAGTGTTAATGAAGTACCAGACTACCATGAGGATATTCACACATACCTTAGGGAA
ATGGAGGTTAAATGTAAACCTAAAGTGGGTTACATGAAGAAACAGCCAGACATCACTAACAGTATGAGAG
CTATCCTCGTGGACTGGTTAGTTGAAGTAGGAGAAGAATATAAACTACAGAATGAGACCCTGCATTTGGC
TGTGAACTACATTGATAGGTTCCTGTCTTCCATGTCAGTGCTGAGAGGAAAACTTCAGCTTGTGGGCACT
GCTGCTATGCTGTTAGCCTCAAAGTTTGAAGAAATATACCCCCCAGAAGTAGCAGAGTTTGTGTACATTA
CAGATGATACCTACACCAAGAAACAAGTTCTGAGAATGGAGCATCTAGTTTTGAAAGTCCTTACTTTTGA
CTTAGCTGCTCCAACAGTAAATCAGTTTCTTACCCAATACTTTCTGCATCAGCAGCCTGCAAACTGCAAA
GTTGAAAGTTTAGCAATGTTTTTGGGAGAATTAAGTTTGATAGATGCTGACCCATACCTCAAGTATTTGC
CATCAGTTATTGCTGGAGCTGCCTTTCATTTAGCACTCTACACAGTCACGGGACAAAGCTGGCCTGAATC
ATTAATACGAAAGACTGGATATACCCTGGAAAGTCTTAAGCCTTGTCTCATGGACCTTCACCAGACCTAC
CTCAAAGCACCACAGCATGCACAACAGTCAATAAGAGAAAAGTACAAAAATTCAAAGTATCATGGTGTTT
CTCTCCTCAACCCACCAGAGACACTAAATCTGGCAGGAGCGGAATTCAGTAAAGGAGAAGAACTTTTCAC
TGGAGTTGTCCCAATTCTTGTTGAATTAGATGGTGATGTTAATGGGTACAAATTTTCTGTCAGTGGAGAG
GGTGAAGGTGATGCAACATACGGAAAACTTACCCTTAAATTTATTTGCACTACTGGAAAACTACCTGTTC
CATGGCCAACACTTGTCACTACTCTCACTTATGGTGTTCAATGCTTTTCAAGATATCCAGATCATATGAA
GCGGCACGACTTCTTCAAGAGCGCCATGCCTGAGGGATACGTGCAGGAGAGGACCATCTTCTTCAAGGAC
GACGGGAACTACAAGACACGTGCTGAAGTCAAGTTTGAGGGAGACACCCTCGTCAACAGGATCGAGCTTA
AGGGAATCGATTTCAAGGAGGACGGAAACATCCTCGGCCACAAGTTGGAATACAACTACAACTCCCACAA
CGTATACATCATGGCCGACAAGCAAAAGAACGGCATCAAAGCCAACTTCAAGACCCGCCACAACATCGAA
GACGGCGGCGTGCAACTCGCTGATCATTATCAACAAAATACTCCAATTGGCGATGACCCTGTCCTTTTAC
CAGACAACCATTACCTGTCCACACAATCCGCCCTTTCGAAAGATCCCAACGAAAAGAGAGACCACATGGT
CCTTCTTGAGTTTGTAACGGCTGCTGGGATTACACATGGCATGGATGAACTATACAAATAGGATCCACTA
GTAACGGCCGCCAGTGTGCTGGAATTCTGCAGATATCCATCACACTGGCGGCCGCTCGAGCATGCATCTA
GAGGGCCCTATTCTATAGTGTCACCTAAATGCTAGAGCTCGCTGATCAGCCTCGACTGTGCCTTCTAGTT
GCCAGCCATCTGTTGTTTGCCCCTCCCCCGTGCCTTCCTTGACCCTGGAAGGTGCCACTCCCACTGTCCT
TTCCTAATAAAATGAGGAAATTGCATCGCATTGTCTGAGTAGGTGTCATTCTATTCTGGGGGGTGGGGTG
GGGCAGGACAGCAAGGGGGAGGATTGGGAAGACAATAGCAGGCATGCTGGGGATGCGGTGGGCTCTATGG
CTTCTGAGGCGGAAAGAACCAGCTGGGGCTCTAGGGGGTATCCCC
[124 nt withheld, positions 3336-3459]
C
[32 nt withheld, positions 3461-3492]
CA
[57 nt withheld, positions 3495-3551]
A
[49 nt withheld, positions 3553-3601]
CCTTTGACGTTGGAGTCCACGTTCTTT
[37 nt withheld, positions 3629-3665]
ACCCTATCTCGGTCTATTCTTTTGATTTATAAGGGATTTTGGGGATTTCGGCCTATTGGTTAAAAAATGA
GCTGATTTAACAAAAATTTAACGCGAATTAATTCTGTGGAATGTGTGTCAGTTAGGGTGTGGAAAGTCCC
CAGGCTCCCCAGGCAGGCAGAAGTATGCAAAGCATGCATCTCAATTAGTCAGCAACCAGGTGTGGAAAGT
CCCCAGGCTCCCCAGCAGGCAGAAGTATGCAAAGCATGCATCTCAATTAGTCAGCAACCATAGTCCCGCC
CCTAACTCCGCCCATCCCGCCCCTAACTCCGCCCAGTTCCGCCCATTCTCCGCCCCATGGCTGACTAATT
TTTTTTATTTATGCAGAGGCCGAGGCCGCCTCTGCCTCTGAGCTATTCCAGAAGTAGTGAGGAGGCTTTT
TTGGAGGCCTAGGCTTTTGCAAAAAGCTCCCGGGAGCTTGTATATCCATTTTCGGATCTGATCAAGAGAC
AGGATGAGGATCGTTTCGCATGATTGAACAAGATGGATTGCACGCAGGTTCTCCGGCCGCTTGGGTGGAG
AGGCTATTCGGCTATGACTGGGCACAACAGACAATCGGCTGCTCTGATGCCGCCGTGTTCCGGCTGTCAG
CGCAGGGGCGCCCGGTTCTTTTTGTCAAGACCGACCTGTCCGGTGCCCTGAATGAACTGCAGGACGAGGC
AGCGCGGCTATCGTGGCTGGCCACGACGGGCGTTCCTTGCGCAGCTGTGCTCGACGTTGTCACTGAAGCG
GGAAGGGACTGGCTGCTATTGGGCGAAGTGCCGGGGCAGGATCTCCTGTCATCTCACCTTGCTCCTGCCG
AGAAAGTATCCATCATGGCTGATGCAATGCGGCGGCTGCATACGCTTGATCCGGCTACCTGCCCATTCGA
CCACCAAGCGAAACATCGCATCGAGCGAGCACGTACTCGGATGGAAGCCGGTCTTGTCGATCAGGATGAT
CTGGACGAAGAGCATCAGGGGCTCGCGCCAGCCGAACTGTTCGCCAGGCTCAAGGCGCGCATGCCCGACG
GCGAGGATCTCGTCGTGACCCATGGCGATGCCTGCTTGCCGAATATCATGGTGGAAAATGGCCGCTTTTC
TGGATTCATCGACTGTGGCCGGCTGGGTGTGGCGGACCGCTATCAGGACATAGCGTTGGCTACCCGTGAT
ATTGCTGAAGAGCTTGGCGGCGAATGGGCTGACCGCTTCCTCGTGCTTTACGGTATCGCCGCTCCCGATT
CGCAGCGCATCGCCTTCTATCGCCTTCTTGACGAGTTCTTCTGAGCGGGACTCTGGGGTTCGAAATGACC
GACCAAGCGACGCCCAACCTGCCATCACGAGATTTCGATTCCACCGCCGCCTTCTATGAAAGGTTGGGCT
TCGGAATCGTTTTCCGGGACGCCGGCTGGATGATCCTCCAGCGCGGGGATCTCATGCTGGAGTTCTTCGC
CCACCCCAACTTGTTTATTGCAGCTTATAATGGTTACAAATAAAGCAATAGCATCACAAATTTCACAAAT
AAAGCATTTTTTTCACTGCATTCTAGTTGTGGTTTGTCCAAACTCATCAATGTATCTTATCATGTCTGTA
TACCGTCGACCTCTAGCTAGAGCTTGGCGTAATCATGGTCATAGCTGTTTCCTGTGTGAAATTGTTATCC
GCTCACAATTCCACACAACATACGAGCCGGAAGCATAAAGTGTAAAGCCTGGGGTGCCTAATGAGTGAGC
TAACTCACATTAATTGCGTTGCGCTCACTGCCCGCTTTCCAGTCGGGAAACCTGTCGTGCCAGCTGCATT
AATGAATCGGCCAACGCGCGGGGAGAGGCGGTTTGCGTATTGGGCGCTCTTCCGCTTCCTCGCTCACTGA
CTCGCTGCGCTCGGTCGTTCGGCTGCGGCGAGCGGTATCAGCTCACTCAAAGGCGGTAATACGGTTATCC
ACAGAATCAGGGGATAACGCAGGAAAGAACATGTGAGCAAAAGGCCAGCAAAAGGCCAGGAACCGTAAAA
AGGCCGCGTTGCTGGCGTTTTTCCATAGGCTCCGCCCCCCTGACGAGCATCACAAAAATCGACGCTCAAG
TCAGAGGTGGCGAAACCCGACAGGACTATAAAGATACCAGGCGTTTCCCCCTGGAAGCTCCCTCGTGCGC
TCTCCTGTTCCGACCCTGCCGCTTACCGGATACCTGTCCGCCTTTCTCCCTTCGGGAAGCGTGGCGCTTT
CTCAATGCTCACGCTGTAGGTATCTCAGTTCGGTGTAGGTCGTTCGCTCCAAGCTGGGCTGTGTGCACGA
ACCCCCCGTTCAGCCCGACCGCTGCGCCTTATCCGGTAACTATCGTCTTGAGTCCAACCCGGTAAGACAC
GACTTATCGCCACTGGCAGCAGCCACTGGTAACAGGATTAGCAGAGCGAGGTATGTAGGCGGTGCTACAG
AGTTCTTGAAGTGGTGGCCTAACTACGGCTACACTAGAAGGACAGTATTTGGTATCTGCGCTCTGCTGAA
GCCAGTTACCTTCGGAAAAAGAGTTGGTAGCTCTTGATCCGGCAAACAAACCACCGCTGGTAGCGGTGGT
TTTTTTGTTTGCAAGCAGCAGATTACGCGCAGAAAAAAAGGATCTCAAGAAGATCCTTTGATCTTTTCTA
CGGGGTCTGACGCTCAGTGGAACGAAAACTCACGTTAAGGGATTTTGGTCATGAGATTATCAAAAAGGAT
CTTCACCTAGATCCTTTTAAATTAAAAATGAAGTTTTAAATCAATCTAAAGTATATATGAGTAAACTTGG
TCTGACAGTTACCAATGCTTAATCAGTGAGGCACCTATCTCAGCGATCTGTCTATTTCGTTCATCCATAG
TTGCCTGACTCCCCGTCGTGTAGATAACTACGATACGGGAGGGCTTACCATCTGGCCCCAGTGCTGCAAT
GATACCGCGAGACCCACGCTCACCGGCTCCAGATTTATCAGCAATAAACCAGCCAGCCGGAAGGGCCGAG
CGCAGAAGTGGTCCTGCAACTTTATCCGCCTCCATCCAGTCTATTAATTGTTGCCGGGAAGCTAGAGTAA
GTAGTTCGCCAGTTAATAGTTTGCGCAACGTTGTTGCCATTGCTACAGGCATCGTGGTGTCACGCTCGTC
GTTTGGTATGGCTTCATTCAGCTCCGGTTCCCAACGATCAAGGCGAGTTACATGATCCCCCATGTTGTGC
AAAAAAGCGGTTAGCTCCTTCGGTCCTCCGATCGTTGTCAGAAGTAAGTTGGCCGCAGTGTTATCACTCA
TGGTTATGGCAGCACTGCATAATTCTCTTACTGTCATGCCATCCGTAAGATGCTTTTCTGTGACTGGTGA
GTACTCAACCAAGTCATTCTGAGAATAGTGTATGCGGCGACCGAGTTGCTCTTGCCCGGCGTCAATACGG
GATAATACCGCGCCACATAGCAGAACTTTAAAAGTGCTCATCATTGGAAAACGTTCTTCGGGGCGAAAAC
TCTCAAGGATCTTACCGCTGTTGAGATCCAGTTCGATGTAACCCACTCGTGCACCCAACTGATCTTCAGC
ATCTTTTACTTTCACCAGCGTTTCTGGGTGAGCAAAAACAGGAAGGCAAAATGCCGCAAAAAAGGGAATA
AGGGCGACACGGAAATGTTGAATACTCATACTCTTCCTTTTTCAATATTATTGAAGCATTTATCAGGGTT
ATTGTCTCATGAGCGGATACATATTTGAATGTATTTAGAAAAATAAACAAATAGGGGTTCCGCGCACATT
TCCCCGAAAAGTGCCACCTGACGTC
Features (pLannotate 1.2.2; 22 found; start..end, strand, type, name):
     36..80      -  misc_feature   bom (fragment): basis of mobility region from pBR322
    235..614     +  enhancer       CMV enhancer: human cytomegalovirus immediate early enhancer
    615..818     +  promoter       CMV promoter: human cytomegalovirus (CMV) immediate early promoter
    814..847     +  LTR            5' LTR (truncated) (fragment): truncated 5' long terminal repeat (LTR) from HIV-1
    863..881     +  promoter       T7 promoter: promoter for bacteriophage T7 RNA polymerase
    934..2202    +  CDS            CCNA2: CCNA2_HUMAN - Also known as CCN1 From Homo sapiens (Human).
   2218..2930    +  CDS            mgfp5 (fragment): GFP with folding enhancement mutations; mgfp5; suitable for expression in plants due to removal of a cryptic intron
   3022..3040    -  promoter       SP6 promoter: promoter for bacteriophage SP6 RNA polymerase
   3066..3290    +  polyA_signal   bGH poly(A) signal: bovine growth hormone polyadenylation signal
   3294..3315    +  promoter       SV40 promoter (fragment): SV40 enhancer and early promoter
   3336..3764    +  rep_origin     f1 ori (sequence partly withheld): f1 bacteriophage origin of replication; arrow indicates direction of (+) strand synthesis
   3778..4108    +  promoter       SV40 promoter: SV40 enhancer and early promoter
   4175..4966    +  CDS            neo: KKA2_KLEPN - Also known as kan, nptII. Experimental evidence at protein level: Swiss-Prot protein existence level 1. Resistance to kanamycin, neomycin, paromomycin, ribostamycin, butirosin and gentamicin B. From Klebsiella pneumoniae.
   4990..5148    +  CDS            ble (fragment): BLE_KLEPN - Experimental evidence at protein level: Swiss-Prot protein existence level 1. Binding protein with a strong affinity to the bleomycin family of antibiotics. Binds to CL990; an antimitotic-antibiotic compound. From Klebsiella pneumoniae.
   5143..5264    +  polyA_signal   SV40 poly(A) signal: SV40 polyadenylation signal
   5337..5353    -  protein_bind   lac operator: The lac repressor binds to the lac operator to inhibit transcription in E. coli. This inhibition can be relieved by adding lactose or isopropyl-β-D-thiogalactopyranoside (IPTG). lac repressor encoded by lacI
   5361..5391    -  promoter       lac promoter: promoter for the E. coli lac operon
   5406..5427    -  protein_bind   CAP binding site: CAP binding activates transcription in the presence of cAMP. E. coli catabolite activator protein
   5440..5532    -  CDS            lacI (fragment): lac repressor; lacI; The lac repressor binds to the lac operator to inhibit transcription in E. coli. This inhibition can be relieved by adding lactose or isopropyl-β-D-thiogalactopyranoside (IPTG).
   5715..6303    -  rep_origin     ori: high-copy-number ColE1/pMB1/pBR322/pUC origin of replication
   6474..7334    -  CDS            AmpR: β-lactamase; bla; confers resistance to ampicillin, carbenicillin, and related antibiotics
   7335..7439    -  promoter       AmpR promoter: bla
