[The description below was written by a language model from this plasmid's Addgene catalogue record and pLannotate feature annotations shown in this document.]
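Description:
pcDNA3-myc-ΔD-box-CycA-GFP (525) is a mammalian expression plasmid built on the pcDNA3 backbone, about 7.5 kb in the assembled sequence. It is propagated in E. coli through a ColE1/pUC-type origin with ampicillin selection provided by the β-lactamase gene. It also carries an f1 phage origin. For mammalian cells, a separate cassette places the neomycin phosphotransferase gene under the SV40 early promoter with an SV40 polyadenylation signal, so stable transfectants can be selected with G418.

The payload is human cyclin A2 (CCNA2), driven by the CMV immediate early enhancer and promoter and terminated by the bovine growth hormone polyadenylation signal. According to the record, the protein carries an N-terminal Myc epitope and a C-terminal GFP fusion. The feature table shows the cyclin A2 coding region followed directly by a GFP-family coding sequence that the software matches to an mgfp5 fragment; the Myc tag is not annotated separately. The cyclin carries an L2V substitution and lacks residues 47–55, which removes the destruction box, the motif through which mitotic cyclins are recognised for ubiquitin-mediated proteolysis. T7 and SP6 promoters flank the insert, as is standard in pcDNA3, and would allow in vitro transcription. Small annotated fragments such as the HIV-1 LTR, ble, lacI and bom matches appear to be backbone remnants or incidental similarities rather than functional parts.

The associated publication concerns the timing of cyclin A destruction in prometaphase and its effect on chromosome alignment and anaphase. This fits use of the construct as a fluorescent reporter to test how loss of the destruction box affects cyclin A degradation and mitotic progression in living cells.
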