Addgene plasmid #39856: pcDNA3-myc-ΔD-box-CycA-GFP (525)
Depositing lab: Jonathon Pines. Depositing organization: University of Cambridge. Publication: Cyclin A is destroyed in prometaphase and can delay chromosome alignment and anaphase. den Elzen N, Pines J. J Cell Biol. 2001 Apr 2;153(1):121-36. 10.1083/jcb.153.1.121 PubMed 11285279.
Backbone
  Vector backbone: pcDNA3
  Backbone manufacturer: Invitrogen
  Vector type: Mammalian Expression
  Selectable markers: Neomycin (select with G418)
Growth in bacteria
  Bacterial resistance: Ampicillin, 100 μg/mL
  Growth temperature: 37°C
  Growth strain: DH5alpha
  Copy number: Unknown
Gene/Insert
  Gene/Insert name: Cyclin A2
  Species: H. sapiens (human)
  Mutation: L2V; Δ destruction box = deletion of aa47-55
  Entrez Gene: CCNA2 (a.k.a. CCN1, CCNA)
  Tag / fusion protein: Myc (N terminal on insert); GFP (C terminal on insert)
  Cloning method: Restriction Enzyme; 5′ cloning site HindIII (not destroyed); 3′ cloning site NheI/XbaI (destroyed during cloning)
  Sequencing primers: 5′ CMV-F; 3′ EGFP-N
Terms and licenses: Academic/Nonprofit Terms; Industry Terms: Not Available to Industry
How to cite: pcDNA3-myc-ΔD-box-CycA-GFP (525) was a gift from Jonathon Pines (Addgene plasmid # 39856 ; http://n2t.net/addgene:39856 ; RRID:Addgene_39856)
