>Addgene plasmid #39856 | pcDNA3-myc-ΔD-box-CycA-GFP (525) | depositor partial sequence | sequence record 50538 | Insert+Insert/GFP boundary
ATGGAGCAAAAACTTATATCTGAGGAGGACCTTTCCATGGTGGGCAACTCTGCGCCGGGGCCTGCGACCC
GCGAGGCGGGCTCGGCGCTGCTAGCATTGCAGCAGACGGCGCTCCAAGAGGACCAGGAGAATATCAACCC
GGAAAAGGCAGCGCCCGTCCAACAACCACGGACCGGGAACCCGCGGGGTCTAGCGCAGCAGCAGAGGCCG
AAGACGAGACGGGTTGCACCCCTTAAGGATCTTCCTGTAAATGATGAGCATGTCACCGTTCCTCCTTGGA
AAGCAAACAGTAAACAGCCTGCGTTCACCATTCATGTGGATGAAGCAGAAAAAGAAGCTCAGAAGAAGCC
AGCTGAATCTCAAAAAATAGAGCGTGAAGATGCCCTGGCTTTTAATTCAGCCATTAGTTTACCTGGACCC
AGAAAACCATTGGTCCCTCTTGATTATCCAATGGATGGTAGTTTTGAGTCACCACATACTATGGACATGT
CAATTGTATTAGAAGATGAAAAGCCAGTGAGTGTTAATGAAGTACCAGACTACCATGAGGATATTCACAC
ATACCTTAGGGAAATGGAGGTTAAATGTAAACCTAAAGTGGGTTACATGAAGAAACAGCCAGACATCACT
AACAGTATGAGAGCTATCCTCGTGGACTGGTTAGTTGAAGTAGGAGAAGAATATAAACTACAGAATGAGA
CCCTGCATTTGGCTGTGAACTACATTGATAGGTTCCTGTCTTCCATGTCAGTGCTGAGAGGAAAACTTCA
GCTTGTGGGCACTGCTGCTATGCTGTTAGCCTCAAAGTTTGAAGAAATATACCCCCCAGAAGTAGCAGAG
TTTGTGTACATTACAGATGATACCTACACCAAGAAACAAGTTCTGAGAATGGAGCATCTAGTTTTGAAAG
TCCTTACTTTTGACTTAGCTGCTCCAACAGTAAATCAGTTTCTTACCCAATACTTTCTGCATCAGCAGCC
TGCAAACTGCAAAGTTGAAAGTTTAGCAATGTTTTTGGGAGAATTAAGTTTGATAGATGCTGACCCATAC
CTCAAGTATTTGCCATCAGTTATTGCTGGAGCTGCCTTTCATTTAGCACTCTACACAGTCACGGGACAAA
GCTGGCCTGAATCATTAATACGAAAGACTGGATATACCCTGGAAAGTCTTAAGCCTTGTCTCATGGACCT
TCACCAGACCTACCTCAAAGCACCACAGCATGCACAACAGTCAATAAGAGAAAAGTACAAAAATTCAAAG
TATCATGGTGTTTCTCTCCTCAACCCACCAGAGACACTAAATCTGGCAGGAGCGGAATTCAGTAAAGGAG
AAGAACTTTTCACTGGAGTTGTCCCAATTCTTGTTGAATTAGATGGTGATGTTAATGGGTACAAATTTTC
TGTCAGTGGAGAGGGTGAAGGTGATGCAACATACGGAAAACTTACCCTTAAATTTATTTGCACTACTGGA
AAACTACCTGTTCCATGGCCAACACTTGTCACTACTCTCACTTATGGTGTTCAATGCTTTTCAAGATATC
CAGATCATATGAAGCGGCACGACTTCTTCAAGAGCGCCATGCCTGAGG
