>Addgene plasmid #39856 | pcDNA3-myc-ΔD-box-CycA-GFP (525) | addgene partial sequence | sequence record 51547 | CMV-F 5'-CGCAAATGGGCGGTAGGCGTG-3'
AGCAGAGCTCTCTGGCTAACTAGAGAACCCACTGCTTACTGGCTTATCGAAATTAATACGACTCACTATA
GGGAGACCCAAGCTTATCATGGAGCAAAAACTTATATCTGAGGAGGACCTTTCCATGGTGGGCAACTCTG
CGCCGGGGCCTGCGACCCGCGAGGCGGGCTCGGCGCTGCTAGCATTGCAGCAGACGGCGCTCCAAGAGGA
CCAGGAGAATATCAACCCGGAAAAGGCAGCGCCCGTCCAACAACCACGGACCGGGAACCCGCGGGGTCTA
GCGCAGCAGCAGAGGCCGAAGACGAGACGGGTTGCACCCCTTAAGGATCTTCCTGTAAATGATGAGCATG
TCACCGTTCCTCCTTGGAAAGCAAACAGTAAACAGCCTGCGTTCACCATTCATGTGGATGAAGCAGAAAA
AGAAGCTCAGAAGAAGCCAGCTGAATCTCAAAAAATAGAGCGTGAAGATGCCCTGGCTTTTAATTCAGCC
ATTAGTTTACCTGGACCCAGAAAACCATTGGTCCCTCTTGATTATCCAATGGATGGTAGTTTTGAGTCAC
CACATACTATGGACATGTCAATTGTATTAGAAGATGAAAAGCCAGTGAGTGTTAATGAAGTACCAGACTA
CCATGAGGATATTCACACATACCTTAGGGAAATGGAGGTTAAATGTAAACCTAAAGTGGGTTACATGAAG
AAACAGCCAGACATCACTAACAGTATGAGAGCTATCCTCGTGGACTGGTTAGTTGAAGTAGGAGAAGAAT
ATAAACTACAGAATGAGACCCTGCATTTGGCTGTGAACTACATTGATAGGTTCCTGTCTTCCATGTCAGT
GCTGAGAGGAAAACTTCAG
