>Addgene plasmid #39856 | pcDNA3-myc-ΔD-box-CycA-GFP (525) | addgene partial sequence | sequence record 52263 | GFP-R 5'-CCATCTAATTCAACAAGAATTGGGACAAC-3'
TCTCCTTTACTGAATTCCGCTCCTGCCAGATTTAGTGTCTCTGGTGGGTTGAGGAGAGAAACACCATGAT
ACTTTGAATTTTTGTACTTTTCTCTTATTGACTGTTGTGCATGCTGTGGTGCTTTGAGGTAGGTCTGGTG
AAGGTCCATGAGACAAGGCTTAAGACTTTCCAGGGTATATCCAGTCTTTCGTATTAATGATTCAGGCCAG
CTTTGTCCCGTGACTGTGTAGAGTGCTAAATGAAAGGCAGCTCCAGCAATAACTGATGGCAAATACTTGA
GGTATGGGTCAGCATCTATCAAACTTAATTCTCCCAAAAACATTGCTAAACTTTCAACTTTGCAGTTTGC
AGGCTGCTGATGCAGAAAGTATTGGGTAAGAAACTGATTTACTGTTGGAGCAGCTAAGTCAAAAGTAAGG
ACTTTCAAAACTAGATGCTCCATTCTCAGAACTTGTTTCTTGGTGTAGGTATCATCTGTAATGTACACAA
ACTCTGCTACTTCTGGGGGGTATATTTCTTCAAACTTTGAGGCTAACAGCATAGCAGCAGTGCCCACAAG
CTGAAGTTTTCCTCTCAGCACTGACATGGAAGACAGGAACCTATCAATGTAGTTCACAGCCAAATGCAGG
GTCTCATTCTGTAGTTTATATTCTTCTCCTACTTCAACTAACCAGTCCACGAGGATAGCTCTCATACTGT
TAGTGATGTC
