>Addgene plasmid #39856 | pcDNA3-myc-ΔD-box-CycA-GFP (525) | addgene partial sequence | sequence record 163994 | BGH-rev 5'-TAGAAGGCACAGTCGAGG-3'
CTATAGAATAGGGCCCTCTAGATGCATGCTCGAGCGGCCGCCAGTGTGATGGATATCTGCAGAATTCCAG
CACACTGGCGGCCGTTACTAGTGGATCCTATTTGTATAGTTCATCCATGCCATGTGTAATCCCAGCAGCC
GTTACAAACTCAAGAAGGACCATGTGGTCTCTCTTTTCGTTGGGATCTTTCGAAAGGGCGGATTGTGTGG
ACAGGTAATGGTTGTCTGGTAAAAGGACAGGGTCATCGCCAATTGGAGTATTTTGTTGATAATGATCAGC
GAGTTGCACGCCGCCGTCTTCGATGTTGTGGCGGGTCTTGAAGTTGGCTTTGATGCCGTTCTTTTGCTTG
TCGGCCATGATGTATACGTTGTGGGAGTTGTAGTTGTATTCCAACTTGTGGCCGAGGATGTTTCCGTCCT
CCTTGAAATCGATTCCCTTAAGCTCGATCCTGTTGACGAGGGTGTCTCCCTCAAACTTGACTTCAGCACG
TGTCTTGTAGTTCCCGTCGTCCTTGAAGAAGATGGTCCTCTCCTGCACGTATCCCTCAGGCATGGCGCTC
TTGAAGAAGTCGTGCCGCTTCATATGATCTGGATATCTTGAAAAGCATTGAACACCATAAGTGAGAGTAG
TGACAAGTGTTGGCCATGGAACAGGTAGTTTTCCAGTAGTGCAAATAAATTTAAGGGTAAGTTTTCCGTA
TGTTGCATCACCTTCACCCTCTCCACTGACAGAAAATTTGTACCCATTAACATCACCATCTAATTCAACA
AGAATTGGGACAACTCCAGTGAAAAGTTCTTCTCCTTTACTGAATTCCGCTCCTGCCAGATTTAGTGTCT
CTGGTGGGTTGAGGAGAGAAACACCATGATACTTTGAATT
